>Addgene plasmid #198970 | pGL0_57 [PtetL] | addgene full sequence | sequence record 402927 | Addgene NGS Result
TAGCGTGCGAACAGCACGCTATTGTTGTATCATTACTCGCATCCATTCTCAGGCTGTCTCGTCTCGTCTC
CGAGGTCTCAGGAGGGATTTTATGACCGATGATGAAGAAAAGAATCTGAAACTTAGTTTATATGTGGTAA
AATGTTTTAATCAAGTTTAGGAGGAATTAATTATGAAGTGTAATTAATGTAACAGGGTTCAATTAAAAGA
GGGAAGCGTATCATTAACCCTATAAACTACGTCTGCCCTCATTATTGGAGGGTGAAATAATGTGAGACCA
CCCCAGGATACATAGATTACCACAACTCCGAGCCCTTCCACCTAGCGTGCTAACCACGCACGCTATTGTT
GTATCCCATATAATGCAATCGTAGTCTACCTGACTGTACTTAGAAATGTGGCTTCGCCTTTGCCCACGCA
CCTGATCGCTCCTCGTTTGCTTTTAAGGACCGGACGAACCACAGAGCATTAGAAGGCTAGGTGGAGGCTC
AGTGATGATAAGTCTGCGATGGTGGATGCATGTGTCATGGTCATAGCTGTTTCCTGTGTGAAATTGTTAT
CCGCTCAGAGGGCACAATCCTATTCCGCGCTATCCGACAATCTCCAAGACATTAGGTGGAGTTCAGTTCG
GCGTATGGCATATGTCGCTGGAAAGAACATGTGAGCAAAAGGCCAGCAAAAGGCCAGGAACCGTAAAAAG
GCCGCGTTGCTGGCGTTTTTCCATAGGCTCCGCCCCCCTGACGAGCATCACAAAAATCGACGCTCAAGTC
AGAGGTGGCGAAACCCGACAGGACTATAAAGATACCAGGCGTTTCCCCCTGGAAGCTCCCTCGTGCGCTC
TCCTGTTCCGACCCTGCCGCTTACCGGATACCTGTCCGCCTTTCTCCCTTCGGGAAGCGTGGCGCTTTCT
CATAGCTCACGCTGTAGGTATCTCAGTTCGGTGTAGGTCGTTCGCTCCAAGCTGGGCTGTGTGCACGAAC
CCCCCGTTCAGCCCGACCGCTGCGCCTTATCCGGTAACTATCGTCTTGAGTCCAACCCGGTAAGACACGA
CTTATCGCCACTGGCAGCAGCCACTGGTAACAGGATTAGCAGAGCGAGGTATGTAGGCGGTGCTACAGAG
TTCTTGAAGTGGTGGCCTAACTACGGCTACACTAGAAGAACAGTATTTGGTATCTGCGCTCTGCTGAAGC
CAGTTACCTTCGGAAAAAGAGTTGGTAGCTCTTGATCCGGCAAACAAACCACCGCTGGTAGCGGTGGTTT
TTTTGTTTGCAAGCAGCAGATTACGCGCAGAAAAAAAGGATCTCAAGAAGATCCTTTGATCTTTTCTACG
GGGTCTGACGCTCTATTCAACAAAGCCGCCGTCCCGTCAAGTCAGCGTAAATGGGTAGGGGGCTTCAAAT
CGTCCCCCCATACGATATAAGTTGTTACTAGTGCTTGGATTCTCACCAATAAAAAACGCCCGGCGGCAAC
CGAGCGTTCTGAACAAATCCAGATGGAGTTCTGAGGTCATTACTGGATCTATCAACAGGAGTCCAAGCGA
GCTCGATATCAAATTACGCCCCGCCCTGCCACTCATCGCAGTACTGTTGTAATTCATTAAGCATTCTGCC
GACATGGAAGCCATCACAAACGGCATGATGAACCTGAATCGCCAGCGGCATCAGCACCTTGTCGCCTTGC
GTATAATATTTGCCCATGGTGAAAACGGGGGCGAAGAAGTTGTCCATATTGGCCACGTTTAAATCAAAAC
TGGTGAAACTCACCCAGGGATTGGCTGAGACGAAAAACATATTCTCAATAAACCCTTTAGGGAAATAGGC
CAGGTTTTCACCGTAACACGCCACATCTTGCGAATATATGTGTAGAAACTGCCGGAAATCGTCGTGGTAT
TCACTCCAGAGCGATGAAAACGTTTCAGTTTGCTCATGGAAAACGGTGTAACAAGGGTGAACACTATCCC
ATATCACCAGCTCACCGTCTTTCATTGCCATACGAAATTCCGGATGAGCATTCATCAGGCGGGCAAGAAT
GTGAATAAAGGCCGGATAAAACTTGTGCTTATTTTTCTTTACGGTCTTTAAAAAGGCCGTAATATCCAGC
TGAACGGTCTGGTTATAGGTACATTGAGCAACTGACTGAAATGCCTCAAAATGTTCTTTACGATGCCATT
GGGATATATCAACGGTGGTATATCCAGTGATTTTTTTCTCCATTTTAGCTTCCTTAGCTCCTGAAAATCT
CGATAACTCAAAAAATACGCCCGGTAGTGATCTTATTTCATTATGGTGAAAGTTGGAACCTCTTACGTGC
CGATCAACGTCTCATTGATACCTGAAACAAAACCCATCGTACGGCCAAGGAAGTCTCCAATAACTGTGAT
CCACCACAAGCGCCAGGGTTTTCCCAGTCACGACGTTGTAAAACGACGGCCAGTCATGCATAATCCGCAC
GCATCTGGAATAAGGAAGTGCCATTCCGCCTGACCT
Features (pLannotate 1.2.2; 8 found; start..end, strand, type, name):
     85..122     +  CDS            repB (fragment): RepB replication protein; repB; from Enterococcus faecalis plasmid pAMα1 AAN03827.1 22652809.0
    173..232     +  CDS            tetL: LPTR_BACCE - Protein predicted: Swiss-Prot protein existence level 4. From Bacillus cereus.
    552..567     -  protein_bind   lac operator (fragment): The lac repressor binds to the lac operator to inhibit transcription in E. coli. This inhibition can be relieved by adding lactose or isopropyl-β-D-thiogalactopyranoside (IPTG). lac repressor encoded by lacI
    718..1306    -  rep_origin     ori: high-copy-number ColE1/pMB1/pBR322/pUC origin of replication
   1439..1533    -  terminator     lambda t0 terminator: transcription terminator from phage lambda
   1557..2213    -  CDS            cat: CAT_ECOLX - Experimental evidence at protein level: Swiss-Prot protein existence level 1. This enzyme is an effector of chloramphenicol resistance in bacteria. From Escherichia coli. This protein is used as a marker in many commonly used cloning vectors, such as pACYC184.
   2214..2316    -  promoter       cat promoter: promoter of the E. coli cat gene encoding chloramphenicol acetyltransferase
   2391..2434    -  CDS            lacZα (fragment): LacZα fragment of β-galactosidase; lacZ fragment
