[The description below was written by a language model from this plasmid's Addgene catalogue record and pLannotate feature annotations shown in this document.]
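Description:
pGL0_57 [PtetL] is a small (about 2.5 kb) Level 0 part plasmid for synthetic biology. It is built on the pGLDV_17 backbone and stores a single reusable DNA part for hierarchical modular assembly. The record lists the cloning method as unknown, so the specific assembly standard and flanking restriction sites cannot be stated. The plasmid is maintained in E. coli at high copy through a ColE1/pMB1/pUC-type origin. Selection is with chloramphenicol, using a cat (chloramphenicol acetyltransferase) gene driven by its native cat promoter and followed by a phage lambda t0 terminator. Short remnants of a lac operator and lacZα are annotated on either side of the insert region. These are probably leftovers of a lacZα screening cassette in the parent vector that the part displaced, although the record does not say so explicitly.

The stored part is PtetL, the promoter region of the tetL tetracycline-resistance determinant, attributed to Enterococcus faecalis. The feature table supports this: within the insert it detects only a brief fragment matching the repB replication gene of the E. faecalis plasmid pAMα1, followed by a 60-nt match to a short tetL-associated coding sequence (apparently a leader peptide). This suggests the part is the regulatory sequence upstream of tetL and does not include a functional resistance gene. No reporter, tag or other downstream coding sequence is present.

As a promoter part, it is meant to be combined with other Level 0 modules to build higher-level expression cassettes or plasmids. It belongs to a toolkit developed for high-throughput identification of functional origins of replication in non-model bacteria, and part of the plasmid derives from an earlier published construct.
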