Addgene plasmid #198970: pGL0_57 [PtetL]
Purpose: Level 0 part
Depositing lab: Charlie Gilbert & Nili Ostrov & Cultivarium Tools. Depositing organization: Cultivarium, Convergent Research. Publication: A scalable framework for high-throughput identification of functional origins of replication in non-model bacteria. Gilbert C, Brumwell SL, Crits-Christoph A, Kang SC, Martin-Moldes Z, Alsharif W, Esmurria A, Nguyen M-A, Lee HH, Ostrov N. bioRxiv 2023.05.19.541510 10.1101/2023.05.19.541510.
Backbone
  Vector backbone: pGLDV_17
  Vector type: Synthetic Biology
Growth in bacteria
  Bacterial resistance: Chloramphenicol, 25 μg/mL
  Growth temperature: 37°C
  Growth strain: E. coli Zymo 10B
  Copy number: High Copy
Gene/Insert
  Gene/Insert name: PtetL
  Species: Enterococcus faecalis
  Cloning method: Unknown
Resource information
  A portion of this plasmid was derived from a plasmid made by: Thorsten Mascher (Radeck et al. 2017 https://doi.org/10.1038/s41598-017-14329-5)
Terms and licenses: Academic/Nonprofit Terms; Industry Terms: Not Available to Industry
How to cite: pGL0_57 [PtetL] was a gift from Charlie Gilbert & Nili Ostrov & Cultivarium Tools (Addgene plasmid # 198970 ; http://n2t.net/addgene:198970 ; RRID:Addgene_198970)
